>Addgene plasmid #157992 | pSFFV_mNG3A(1-10) | depositor full sequence | sequence record 304917 | pSFFV_mNG3A(1-10) sequence 9642 bps
CGATACCGTCGACCTCGAGGGAATTAATTCGAGCTCGGTACCTTTAAGACCAATGACTTACAAGGCAGCT
GTAGATCTTAGCCACTTTTTAAAAGAAAAGGGGGGACTGGAAGGGCTAATTCACTCCCAACGAAGACAAG
ATCTGCTTTTTGCTTGTACTGGGTCTCTCTGGTTAGACCAGATCTGAGCCTGGGAGCTCTCTGGCTAACT
AGGGAACCCACTGCTTAAGCCTCAATAAAGCTTGCCTTGAGTGCTTCAAGTAGTGTGTGCCCGTCTGTTG
TGTGACTCTGGTAACTAGAGATCCCTCAGACCCTTTTAGTCAGTGTGGAAAATCTCTAGCAGCATCTAGA
ATTAATTCCGTGTATTCTATAGTGTCACCTAAATCGTATGTGTATGATACATAAGGTTATGTATTAATTG
TAGCCGCGTTCTAACGACAATATGTACAAGCCTAATTGTGTAGCATCTGGCTTACTGAAGCAGACCCTAT
CATCTCTCTCGTAAACTGCCGTCAGAGTCGGTTTGGTTGGACGAACCTTCTGAGTTTCTGGTAACGCCGT
CCCGCACCCGGAAATGGTCAGCGAACCAATCAGCAGGGTCATCGCTAGCCAGATCCTCTACGCCGGACGC
ATCGTGGCCGGCATCACCGGCGCCACAGGTGCGGTTGCTGGCGCCTATATCGCCGACATCACCGATGGGG
AAGATCGGGCTCGCCACTTCGGGCTCATGAGCGCTTGTTTCGGCGTGGGTATGGTGGCAGGCCCCGTGGC
CGGGGGACTGTTGGGCGCCATCTCCTTGCATGCACCATTCCTTGCGGCGGCGGTGCTCAACGGCCTCAAC
CTACTACTGGGCTGCTTCCTAATGCAGGAGTCGCATAAGGGAGAGCGTCGAATGGTGCACTCTCAGTACA
ATCTGCTCTGATGCCGCATAGTTAAGCCAGCCCCGACACCCGCCAACACCCGCTGACGCGCCCTGACGGG
CTTGTCTGCTCCCGGCATCCGCTTACAGACAAGCTGTGACCGTCTCCGGGAGCTGCATGTGTCAGAGGTT
TTCACCGTCATCACCGAAACGCGCGAGACGAAAGGGCCTCGTGATACGCCTATTTTTATAGGTTAATGTC
ATGATAATAATGGTTTCTTAGACGTCAGGTGGCACTTTTCGGGGAAATGTGCGCGGAACCCCTATTTGTT
TATTTTTCTAAATACATTCAAATATGTATCCGCTCATGAGACAATAACCCTGATAAATGCTTCAATAATA
TTGAAAAAGGAAGAGTATGAGTATTCAACATTTCCGTGTCGCCCTTATTCCCTTTTTTGCGGCATTTTGC
CTTCCTGTTTTTGCTCACCCAGAAACGCTGGTGAAAGTAAAAGATGCTGAAGATCAGTTGGGTGCACGAG
TGGGTTACATCGAACTGGATCTCAACAGCGGTAAGATCCTTGAGAGTTTTCGCCCCGAAGAACGTTTTCC
AATGATGAGCACTTTTAAAGTTCTGCTATGTGGCGCGGTATTATCCCGTATTGACGCCGGGCAAGAGCAA
CTCGGTCGCCGCATACACTATTCTCAGAATGACTTGGTTGAGTACTCACCAGTCACAGAAAAGCATCTTA
CGGATGGCATGACAGTAAGAGAATTATGCAGTGCTGCCATAACCATGAGTGATAACACTGCGGCCAACTT
ACTTCTGACAACGATCGGAGGACCGAAGGAGCTAACCGCTTTTTTGCACAACATGGGGGATCATGTAACT
CGCCTTGATCGTTGGGAACCGGAGCTGAATGAAGCCATACCAAACGACGAGCGTGACACCACGATGCCTG
TAGCAATGGCAACAACGTTGCGCAAACTATTAACTGGCGAACTACTTACTCTAGCTTCCCGGCAACAATT
AATAGACTGGATGGAGGCGGATAAAGTTGCAGGACCACTTCTGCGCTCGGCCCTTCCGGCTGGCTGGTTT
ATTGCTGATAAATCTGGAGCCGGTGAGCGTGGGTCTCGCGGTATCATTGCAGCACTGGGGCCAGATGGTA
AGCCCTCCCGTATCGTAGTTATCTACACGACGGGGAGTCAGGCAACTATGGATGAACGAAATAGACAGAT
CGCTGAGATAGGTGCCTCACTGATTAAGCATTGGTAACTGTCAGACCAAGTTTACTCATATATACTTTAG
ATTGATTTAAAACTTCATTTTTAATTTAAAAGGATCTAGGTGAAGATCCTTTTTGATAATCTCATGACCA
AAATCCCTTAACGTGAGTTTTCGTTCCACTGAGCGTCAGACCCCGTAGAAAAGATCAAAGGATCTTCTTG
AGATCCTTTTTTTCTGCGCGTAATCTGCTGCTTGCAAACAAAAAAACCACCGCTACCAGCGGTGGTTTGT
TTGCCGGATCAAGAGCTACCAACTCTTTTTCCGAAGGTAACTGGCTTCAGCAGAGCGCAGATACCAAATA
CTGTCTTTCTAGTGTAGCCGTAGTTAGGCCACCACTTCAAGAACTCTGTAGCACCGCCTACATACCTCGC
TCTGCTAATCCTGTTACCAGTGGCTGCTGCCAGTGGCGATAAGTCGTGTCTTACCGGGTTGGACTCAAGA
CGATAGTTACCGGATAAGGCGCAGCGGTCGGGCTGAACGGGGGGTTCGTGCACACAGCCCAGCTTGGAGC
GAACGACCTACACCGAACTGAGATACCTACAGCGTGAGCTATGAGAAAGCGCCACGCTTCCCGAAGGGAG
AAAGGCGGACAGGTATCCGGTAAGCGGCAGGGTCGGAACAGGAGAGCGCACGAGGGAGCTTCCAGGGGGA
AACGCCTGGTATCTTTATAGTCCTGTCGGGTTTCGCCACCTCTGACTTGAGCGTCGATTTTTGTGATGCT
CGTCAGGGGGGCGGAGCCTATGGAAAAACGCCAGCAACGCGGCCTTTTTACGGTTCCTGGCCTTTTGCTG
GCCTTTTGCTCACATGTTCTTTCCTGCGTTATCCCCTGATTCTGTGGATAACCGTATTACCGCCTTTGAG
TGAGCTGATACCGCTCGCCGCAGCCGAACGACCGAGCGCAGCGAGTCAGTGAGCGAGGAAGCGGAAGAGC
GCCCAATACGCAAACCGCCTCTCCCCGCGCGTTGGCCGATTCATTAATGCAGCTGTGGAATGTGTGTCAG
TTAGGGTGTGGAAAGTCCCCAGGCTCCCCAGCAGGCAGAAGTATGCAAAGCATGCATCTCAATTAGTCAG
CAACCAGGTGTGGAAAGTCCCCAGGCTCCCCAGCAGGCAGAAGTATGCAAAGCATGCATCTCAATTAGTC
AGCAACCATAGTCCCGCCCCTAACTCCGCCCATCCCGCCCCTAACTCCGCCCAGTTCCGCCCATTCTCCG
CCCCATGGCTGACTAATTTTTTTTATTTATGCAGAGGCCGAGGCCGCCTCGGCCTCTGAGCTATTCCAGA
AGTAGTGAGGAGGCTTTTTTGGAGGCCTAGGCTTTTGCAAAAAGCTTGGACACAAGACAGGCTTGCGAGA
TATGTTTGAGAATACCACTTTATCCCGCGTCAGGGAGAGGCAGTGCGTAAAAAGACGCGGACTCATGTGA
AATACTGGTTTTTAGTGCGCCAGATCTCTATAATCTCGCGCAACCTATTTTCCCCTCGAACACTTTTTAA
GCCGTAGATAAACAGGCTGGGACACTTCACATGAGCGAAAAATACATCGTCACCTGGGACATGTTGCAGA
TCCATGCACGTAAACTCGCAAGCCGACTGATGCCTTCTGAACAATGGAAAGGCATTATTGCCGTAAGCCG
TGGCGGTCTGTACCGGGTGCGTTACTGGCGCGTGAACTGGGTATTCGTCATGTCGATACCGTTTGTATTT
CCAGCTACGATCACGACAACCAGCGCGAGCTTAAAGTGCTGAAACGCGCAGAAGGCGATGGCGAAGGCTT
CATCGTTATTGATGACCTGGTGGATACCGGTGGTACTGCGGTTGCGATTCGTGAAATGTATCCAAAAGCG
CACTTTGTCACCATCTTCGCAAAACCGGCTGGTCGTCCGCTGGTTGATGACTATGTTGTTGATATCCCGC
AAGATACCTGGATTGAACAGCCGTGGGATATGGGCGTCGTATTCGTCCCGCCAATCTCCGGTCGCTAATC
TTTTCAACGCCTGGCACTGCCGGGCGTTGTTCTTTTTAACTTCAGGCGGGTTACAATAGTTTCCAGTAAG
TATTCTGGAGGCTGCATCCATGACACAGGCAAACCTGAGCGAAACCCTGTTCAAACCCCGCTTTAAACAT
CCTGAAACCTCGACGCTAGTCCGCCGCTTTAATCACGGCGCACAACCGCCTGTGCAGTCGGCCCTTGATG
GTAAAACCATCCCTCACTGGTATCGCATGATTAACCGTCTGATGTGGATCTGGCGCGGCATTGACCCACG
CGAAATCCTCGACGTCCAGGCACGTATTGTGATGAGCGATGCCGAACGTACCGACGATGATTTATACGAT
ACGGTGATTGGCTACCGTGGCGGCAACTGGATTTATGAGTGGGCCCCGGATCTTTGTGAAGGAACCTTAC
TTCTGTGGTGTGACATAATTGGACAAACTACCTACAGAGATTTAAAGCTCTAAGGTAAATATAAAATTTT
TAAGTGTATAATGTGTTAAACTACTGATTCTAATTGTTTGTGTATTTTAGATTCCAACCTATGGAACTGA
TGAATGGGAGCAGTGGTGGAATGCCTTTAATGAGGAAAACCTGTTTTGCTCAGAAGAAATGCCATCTAGT
GATGATGAGGCTACTGCTGACTCTCAACATTCTACTCCTCCAAAAAAGAAGAGAAAGGTAGAAGACCCCA
AGGACTTTCCTTCAGAATTGCTAAGTTTTTTGAGTCATGCTGTGTTTAGTAATAGAACTCTTGCTTGCTT
TGCTATTTACACCACAAAGGAAAAAGCTGCACTGCTATACAAGAAAATTATGGAAAAATATTCTGTAACC
TTTATAAGTAGGCATAACAGTTATAATCATAACATACTGTTTTTTCTTACTCCACACAGGCATAGAGTGT
CTGCTATTAATAACTATGCTCAAAAATTGTGTACCTTTAGCTTTTTAATTTGTAAAGGGGTTAATAAGGA
ATATTTGATGTATAGTGCCTTGACTAGAGATCATAATCAGCCATACCACATTTGTAGAGGTTTTACTTGC
TTTAAAAAACCTCCCACACCTCCCCCTGAACCTGAAACATAAAATGAATGCAATTGTTGTTGTTAACTTG
TTTATTGCAGCTTATAATGGTTACAAATAAAGCAATAGCATCACAAATTTCACAAATAAAGCATTTTTTT
CACTGCATTCTAGTTGTGGTTTGTCCAAACTCATCAATGTATCTTATCATGTCTGGATCAACTGGATAAC
TCAAGCTAACCAAAATCATCCCAAACTTCCCACCCCATACCCTATTACCACTGCCAATTACCTAGTGGTT
TCATTTACTCTAAACCTGTGATTCCTCTGAATTATTTTCATTTTAAAGAAATTGTATTTGTTAAATATGT
ACTACAAACTTAGTAGTTGGAAGGGCTAATTCACTCCCAAAGAAGACAAGATATCCTTGATCTGTGGATC
TACCACACACAAGGCTACTTCCCTGATTAGCAGAACTACACACCAGGGCCAGGGGTCAGATATCCACTGA
CCTTTGGATGGTGCTACAAGCTAGTACCAGTTGAGCCAGATAAGGTAGAAGAGGCCAATAAAGGAGAGAA
CACCAGCTTGTTACACCCTGTGAGCCTGCATGGGATGGATGACCCGGAGAGAGAAGTGTTAGAGTGGAGG
TTTGACAGCCGCCTAGCATTTCATCACGTGGCCCGAGAGCTGCATCCGGAGTACTTCAAGAACTGCTGAT
ATCGAGCTTGCTACAAGGGACTTTCCGCTGGGGACTTTCCAGGGAGGCGTGGCCTGGGCGGGACTGGGGA
GTGGCGAGCCCTCAGATCCTGCATATAAGCAGCTGCTTTTTGCCTGTACTGGGTCTCTCTGGTTAGACCA
GATCTGAGCCTGGGAGCTCTCTGGCTAACTAGGGAACCCACTGCTTAAGCCTCAATAAAGCTTGCCTTGA
GTGCTTCAAGTAGTGTGTGCCCGTCTGTTGTGTGACTCTGGTAACTAGAGATCCCTCAGACCCTTTTAGT
CAGTGTGGAAAATCTCTAGCAGTGGCGCCCGAACAGGGACTTGAAAGCGAAAGGGAAACCAGAGGAGCTC
TCTCGACGCAGGACTCGGCTTGCTGAAGCGCGCACGGCAAGAGGCGAGGGGCGGCGACTGGTGAGTACGC
CAAAAATTTTGACTAGCGGAGGCTAGAAGGAGAGAGATGGGTGCGAGAGCGTCAGTATTAAGCGGGGGAG
AATTAGATCGCGATGGGAAAAAATTCGGTTAAGGCCAGGGGGAAAGAAAAAATATAAATTAAAACATATA
GTATGGGCAAGCAGGGAGCTAGAACGATTCGCAGTTAATCCTGGCCTGTTAGAAACATCAGAAGGCTGTA
GACAAATACTGGGACAGCTACAACCATCCCTTCAGACAGGATCAGAAGAACTTAGATCATTATATAATAC
AGTAGCAACCCTCTATTGTGTGCATCAAAGGATAGAGATAAAAGACACCAAGGAAGCTTTAGACAAGATA
GAGGAAGAGCAAAACAAAAGTAAGACCACCGCACAGCAAGCGGCCGGCCGCTGATCTTCAGACCTGGAGG
AGGAGATATGAGGGACAATTGGAGAAGTGAATTATATAAATATAAAGTAGTAAAAATTGAACCATTAGGA
GTAGCACCCACCAAGGCAAAGAGAAGAGTGGTGCAGAGAGAAAAAAGAGCAGTGGGAATAGGAGCTTTGT
TCCTTGGGTTCTTGGGAGCAGCAGGAAGCACTATGGGCGCAGCGTCAATGACGCTGACGGTACAGGCCAG
ACAATTATTGTCTGGTATAGTGCAGCAGCAGAACAATTTGCTGAGGGCTATTGAGGCGCAACAGCATCTG
TTGCAACTCACAGTCTGGGGCATCAAGCAGCTCCAGGCAAGAATCCTGGCTGTGAAAGATACCTAAAGGA
TCAACAGCTCCTGGGGATTTGGGGTTGCTCTGGAAAACTCATTTGCACCACTGCTGTGCCTTGGAATGCT
AGTTGGAGTAATAAATCTCTGGAACAGATTTGGAATCACACGACCTGGATGGAGTGGGACAGAGAAATTA
ACAATTACACAAGCTTAATACACTCCTTAATTGAAGAATCGCAAAACCAGCAAGAAAAGAATGAACAAGA
ATTATTGGAATTAGATAAATGGGCAAGTTTGTGGAATTGGTTTAACATAACAAATTGGCTGTGGTATATA
AAATTATTCATAATGATAGTAGGAGGCTTGGTAGGTTTAAGAATAGTTTTTGCTGTACTTTCTATAGTGA
ATAGAGTTAGGCAGGGATATTCACCATTATCGTTTCAGACCCACCTCCCAACCCCGAGGGGACCCGACAG
GCCCGAAGGAATAGAAGAAGAAGGTGGAGAGAGAGACAGAGACAGATCCATTCGATTAGTGAACGGATCT
CGACGGTATCGCCAAATGGCAGTATTCATCCACAATTTTAAAAGAAAAGGGGGGATTGGGGGGTACAGTG
CAGGGGAAAGAATAGTAGACATAATAGCAACAGACATACAAACTAAAGAATTACAAAAACAAATTACAAA
AATTCAAAATTTTCGGGTTTATTACAGGGACAGCAGAGATCCAGTTTGGATCGATAAGCTTGATATCGAA
TTCCTGCAGCCCCGATAAAATAAAAGATTTTATTTAGTCTCCAGAAAAAGGGGGGAATGAAAGACCCCAC
CTGTAGGTTTGGCAAGCTAGCTGCAGTAACGCCATTTTGCAAGGCATGGAAAAATACCAAACCAAGAATA
GAGAAGTTCAGATCAAGGGCGGGTACATGAAAATAGCTAACGTTGGGCCAAACAGGATATCTGCGGTGAG
CAGTTTCGGCCCCGGCCCGGGGCCAAGAACAGATGGTCACCGCAGTTTCGGCCCCGGCCCGAGGCCAAGA
ACAGATGGTCCCCAGATATGGCCCAACCCTCAGCAGTTTCTTAAGACCCATCAGATGTTTCCAGGCTCCC
CCAAGGACCTGAAATGACCCTGCGCCTTATTTGAATTAACCAATCAGCCTGCTTCTCGCTTCTGTTCGCG
CGCTTCTGCTTCCCGAGCTCTATAAAAGAGCTCACAACCCCTCACTCGGCGCGCCAGTCCTCCGACAGAC
TGAGTCGCCCGGGGGGGATCTGGAGCTCTCGAGAATTCTCACGCGTCTGCAGGATATCAAGCTTGCGGTA
CCGCGGGCCCGGGATCCATGGTGAGCAAGGGTGAGGAGGATAACATGGCCTCTCTCCCAGCGACTCATGA
GTTACACATCTTTGGCTCCATCAACGGTGTGGACTTTGACATGGTGGGTCAGGGCACCGGCAATCCAAAT
GATGGTTATGAGGAGTTAAACCTGAAGTCCACCAAGGGCGACCTCCAGTTCTCCCCCTGGATTCTGGTCC
CTCATATCGGGTATGGCTTCCATCAGTACCTGCCCTACCCTGACGGGATGTCGCCTTTCCAGGCCGCCAT
GGTAGATGGCTCCGGATACCAAGTCCATCGCACAATGCAGTTTGAAGATGGTGCCTCCCTTACTGTTAAC
TACCGCTACACCTACGAGGGAAGCCACATCAAAGGAGAGGCCCAGGTGATGGGGACTGGCTTCCCTGCTG
ACGGTCCTGTGATGACCAACACGCTGACCGCTGCGGACTTGTGCGTGTCGAAGATGACTTACCCCAACGA
CAAAACCATCATCAGTACCTTTAAGTGGAGTTACACCACTGTAAATGGCAAACGCTACCGGAGCACTGCG
CGGACCACCTACACCTTTGCCAAGCCAATGGCGGCTAAATATCTGAAGAACCAGCCGATGTACGTGCTCC
GTAAGACGGAGCTCAAGCACTCCATGTAATAAGCGGCCGCGACTCTAGAGTCGACCTGCAGGCATGCAAG
CTTGATATCAAGCTTATCGATAATCAACCTCTGGATTACAAAATTTGTGAAAGATTGACTGGTATTCTTA
ACTATGTTGCTCCTTTTACGCTATGTGGATACGCTGCTTTAATGCCTTTGTATCATGCTATTGCTTCCCG
TATGGCTTTCATTTTCTCCTCCTTGTATAAATCCTGGTTGCTGTCTCTTTATGAGGAGTTGTGGCCCGTT
GTCAGGCAACGTGGCGTGGTGTGCACTGTGTTTGCTGACGCAACCCCCACTGGTTGGGGCATTGCCACCA
CCTGTCAGCTCCTTTCCGGGACTTTCGCTTTCCCCCTCCCTATTGCCACGGCGGAACTCATCGCCGCCTG
CCTTGCCCGCTGCTGGACAGGGGCTCGGCTGTTGGGCACTGACAATTCCGTGGTGTTGTCGGGGAAATCA
TCGTCCTTTCCTTGGCTGCTCGCCTGTGTTGCCACCTGGATTCTGCGCGGGACGTCCTTCTGCTACGTCC
CTTCGGCCCTCAATCCAGCGGACCTTCCTTCCCGCGGCCTGCTGCCGGCTCTGCGGCCTCTTCCGCGTCT
TCGCCTTCGCCCTCAGACGAGTCGGATCTCCCTTTGGGCCGCCTCCCCGCAT
Features (pLannotate 1.2.2; 34 found; start..end, strand, type, name):
     38..106     +  CDS            nef (fragment): NEF_HV1Z2 - Experimental evidence at protein level: Swiss-Prot protein existence level 1. Extracellular Nef protein targets CD4(+) T-lymphocytes for apoptosis by interacting with CXCR4 surface receptors. From Human immunodeficiency virus type 1 group M subtype D (isolate Z2/CDC-Z34) (HIV-1).
    108..341     +  LTR            3' LTR (ΔU3): self-inactivating 3' long terminal repeat (LTR) from HIV-1
    366..384     -  promoter       SP6 promoter: promoter for bacteriophage SP6 RNA polymerase
    612..891     +  CDS            TcR (fragment): tetracycline efflux protein; tet; confers resistance to tetracycline
    892..940     -  misc_feature   bom (fragment): basis of mobility region from pBR322
   1042..1077    -  CDS            rop (fragment): Rop protein, which maintains plasmids at low copy number; rop
   1172..1276    +  promoter       AmpR promoter: bla
   1277..2137    +  CDS            AmpR: β-lactamase; bla; confers resistance to ampicillin, carbenicillin, and related antibiotics
   2308..2896    +  rep_origin     ori: high-copy-number ColE1/pMB1/pBR322/pUC origin of replication
   3079..3135    +  CDS            lacI (fragment): lac repressor; lacI; The lac repressor binds to the lac operator to inhibit transcription in E. coli. This inhibition can be relieved by adding lactose or isopropyl-β-D-thiogalactopyranoside (IPTG).
   3142..3471    +  promoter       SV40 promoter: SV40 enhancer and early promoter
   3671..3790    +  CDS            gpt (fragment): XGPT_ECOLI - Also known as gpp, gxu. Experimental evidence at protein level: Swiss-Prot protein existence level 1. Purine salvage pathway enzyme that catalyzes the transfer of the ribosyl-5-phosphate group from 5-phospho-alpha-D-ribose 1- diphosphate (PRPP) to the N9 position of the 6-oxopurines guanine and xanthine to form the corresponding ribonucleotides GMP (guanosine 5'- monophosphate) and XMP (xanthosine 5'-monophosphate), with the release of PPi. To a lesser extent, also acts on hypoxanthine (PubMed:9100006, PubMed:3886014). Does not ribophosphorylate adenine (PubMed:3886014). From Esch
   3790..4125    +  CDS            gpt (fragment): XGPT_ECOLI - Also known as gpp, gxu. Experimental evidence at protein level: Swiss-Prot protein existence level 1. Purine salvage pathway enzyme that catalyzes the transfer of the ribosyl-5-phosphate group from 5-phospho-alpha-D-ribose 1- diphosphate (PRPP) to the N9 position of the 6-oxopurines guanine and xanthine to form the corresponding ribonucleotides GMP (guanosine 5'- monophosphate) and XMP (xanthosine 5'-monophosphate), with the release of PPi. To a lesser extent, also acts on hypoxanthine (PubMed:9100006, PubMed:3886014). Does not ribophosphorylate adenine (PubMed:3886014). From Esch
   4220..4525    +  CDS            frsA (fragment): FRSA_ECOLI - Also known as yafA. Experimental evidence at protein level: Swiss-Prot protein existence level 1. Catalyzes the hydrolysis of esters (PubMed:15808744). Displays esterase activity toward pNP-butyrate (PubMed:15808744). May stimulate mixed-acid fermentation by acting as a fermentation/respiration switch that down-regulates respiration and up- regulates fermentation rates (PubMed:15169777). From Escherichia coli (strain K12).
   4529..4603    +  CDS            small t antigen (fragment): SV40 (simian virus 40) small t antigen
   4605..4670    +  intron         small t intron: SV40 (simian virus 40) small t antigen intron
   4800..4820    +  CDS            SV40 NLS: nuclear localization signal of SV40 (simian virus 40) large T antigen
   5139..5222    +  CDS            large T antigen (fragment): large T antigen from SV40 (simian virus 40)
   5245..5379    +  polyA_signal   SV40 poly(A) signal: SV40 polyadenylation signal
   5547..5876    +  CDS            nef (fragment): NEF_HV1BR - Experimental evidence at protein level: Swiss-Prot protein existence level 1. Extracellular Nef protein targets CD4(+) T-lymphocytes for apoptosis by interacting with CXCR4 surface receptors (PubMed:14990729). From Human immunodeficiency virus type 1 group M subtype B (isolate BRU/LAI) (HIV-1).
   5924..6181    +  LTR            5' LTR (truncated): truncated 5' long terminal repeat (LTR) from HIV-1
   6228..6353    +  misc_feature   HIV-1 Ψ: packaging signal of human immunodeficiency virus type 1
   6337..6675    +  CDS            HIV-1 gag (fragment): gag protein from human immunodeficiency virus 1; gag
   6850..7082    +  misc_feature   RRE: The Rev response element (RRE) of HIV-1 allows for Rev-dependent mRNA export from the nucleus to the cytoplasm.
   7054..7560    +  CDS            env (fragment): ENV_HV1H2 - Experimental evidence at protein level: Swiss-Prot protein existence level 1. [Transmembrane protein gp41]: Acts as a class I viral fusion protein. Under the current model, the protein has at least 3 conformational states: pre-fusion native state, pre-hairpin intermediate state, and post-fusion hairpin state. During fusion of viral and target intracellular membranes, the coiled coil regions (heptad repeats) assume a trimer-of-hairpins structure, positioning the fusion peptide in close proximity to the C-terminal region of the ectodomain. The formation of this structure appears to d
   7596..7713    +  misc_feature   cPPT/CTS: central polypurine tract and central termination sequence of HIV-1
   7750..7782    -  misc_feature   MCS (fragment): pBluescript multiple cloning site
   7866..8273    +  promoter       SFFV promoter: spleen focus-forming virus long terminal repeat (LTR) promoter
   8326..8347    +  misc_feature   MCS (fragment): multiple cloning site
   8348..8984    +  CDS            mNeonGreen (fragment): bright monomeric yellow-green fluorescent protein derived from LanYFP (Shaner et al., 2013)
   9003..9033    +  misc_feature   MCS (fragment): pUC18/19 multiple cloning site
   9034..9052    +  misc_feature   MCS (fragment): pBluescript multiple cloning site
   9052..9640    +  misc_feature   WPRE: woodchuck hepatitis virus posttranscriptional regulatory element
   9641..21      +  misc_feature   MCS (fragment) (across the origin): pBluescript multiple cloning site
