>Addgene plasmid #157992 | pSFFV_mNG3A(1-10) | addgene full sequence | sequence record 309572 | Addgene NGS Result
GTAACGCCATTTTGCAAGGCATGGAAAAATACCAAACCAAGAATAGAGAAGTTCAGATCAAGGGCGGGTA
CATGAAAATAGCTAACGTTGGGCCAAACAGGATATCTGCGGTGAGCAGTTTCGGCCCCGGCCCGGGGCCA
AGAACAGATGGTCACCGCAGTTTCGGCCCCGGCCCGAGGCCAAGAACAGATGGTCCCCAGATATGGCCCA
ACCCTCAGCAGTTTCTTAAGACCCATCAGATGTTTCCAGGCTCCCCCAAGGACCTGAAATGACCCTGCGC
CTTATTTGAATTAACCAATCAGCCTGCTTCTCGCTTCTGTTCGCGCGCTTCTGCTTCCCGAGCTCTATAA
AAGAGCTCACAACCCCTCACTCGGCGCGCCAGTCCTCCGACAGACTGAGTCGCCCGGGGGGGATCTGGAG
CTCTCGAGAATTCTCACGCGTCTGCAGGATATCAAGCTTGCGGTACCGCGGGCCCGGGATCCATGGTGAG
CAAGGGTGAGGAGGATAACATGGCCTCTCTCCCAGCGACTCATGAGTTACACATCTTTGGCTCCATCAAC
GGTGTGGACTTTGACATGGTGGGTCAGGGCACCGGCAATCCAAATGATGGTTATGAGGAGTTAAACCTGA
AGTCCACCAAGGGCGACCTCCAGTTCTCCCCCTGGATTCTGGTCCCTCATATCGGGTATGGCTTCCATCA
GTACCTGCCCTACCCTGACGGGATGTCGCCTTTCCAGGCCGCCATGGTAGATGGCTCCGGATACCAAGTC
CATCGCACAATGCAGTTTGAAGATGGTGCCTCCCTTACTGTTAACTACCGCTACACCTACGAGGGAAGCC
ACATCAAAGGAGAGGCCCAGGTGATGGGGACTGGCTTCCCTGCTGACGGTCCTGTGATGACCAACACGCT
GACCGCTGCGGACTTGTGCGTGTCGAAGATGACTTACCCCAACGACAAAACCATCATCAGTACCTTTAAG
TGGAGTTACACCACTGTAAATGGCAAACGCTACCGGAGCACTGCGCGGACCACCTACACCTTTGCCAAGC
CAATGGCGGCTAAATATCTGAAGAACCAGCCGATGTACGTGCTCCGTAAGACGGAGCTCAAGCACTCCAT
GTAATAAGCGGCCGCGACTCTAGAGTCGACCTGCAGGCATGCAAGCTTGATATCAAGCTTATCGATAATC
AACCTCTGGATTACAAAATTTGTGAAAGATTGACTGGTATTCTTAACTATGTTGCTCCTTTTACGCTATG
TGGATACGCTGCTTTAATGCCTTTGTATCATGCTATTGCTTCCCGTATGGCTTTCATTTTCTCCTCCTTG
TATAAATCCTGGTTGCTGTCTCTTTATGAGGAGTTGTGGCCCGTTGTCAGGCAACGTGGCGTGGTGTGCA
CTGTGTTTGCTGACGCAACCCCCACTGGTTGGGGCATTGCCACCACCTGTCAGCTCCTTTCCGGGACTTT
CGCTTTCCCCCTCCCTATTGCCACGGCGGAACTCATCGCCGCCTGCCTTGCCCGCTGCTGGACAGGGGCT
CGGCTGTTGGGCACTGACAATTCCGTGGTGTTGTCGGGGAAATCATCGTCCTTTCCTTGGCTGCTCGCCT
GTGTTGCCACCTGGATTCTGCGCGGGACGTCCTTCTGCTACGTCCCTTCGGCCCTCAATCCAGCGGACCT
TCCTTCCCGCGGCCTGCTGCCGGCTCTGCGGCCTCTTCCGCGTCTTCGCCTTCGCCCTCAGACGAGTCGG
ATCTCCCTTTGGGCCGCCTCCCCGCATCGATACCGTCGACCTCGAGGGAATTAATTCGAGCTCGGTACCT
TTAAGACCAATGACTTACAAGGCAGCTGTAGATCTTAGCCACTTTTTAAAAGAAAAGGGGGGACTGGAAG
GGCTAATTCACTCCCAACGAAGACAAGATCTGCTTTTTGCTTGTACTGGGTCTCTCTGGTTAGACCAGAT
CTGAGCCTGGGAGCTCTCTGGCTAACTAGGGAACCCACTGCTTAAGCCTCAATAAAGCTTGCCTTGAGTG
CTTCAAGTAGTGTGTGCCCGTCTGTTGTGTGACTCTGGTAACTAGAGATCCCTCAGACCCTTTTAGTCAG
TGTGGAAAATCTCTAGCAGCATCTAGAATTAATTCCGTGTATTCTATAGTGTCACCTAAATCGTATGTGT
ATGATACATAAGGTTATGTATTAATTGTAGCCGCGTTCTAACGACAATATGTACAAGCCTAATTGTGTAG
CATCTGGCTTACTGAAGCAGACCCTATCATCTCTCTCGTAAACTGCCGTCAGAGTCGGTTTGGTTGGACG
AACCTTCTGAGTTTCTGGTAACGCCGTCCCGCACCCGGAAATGGTCAGCGAACCAATCAGCAGGGTCATC
GCTAGCCAGATCCTCTACGCCGGACGCATCGTGGCCGGCATCACCGGCGCCACAGGTGCGGTTGCTGGCG
CCTATATCGCCGACATCACCGATGGGGAAGATCGGGCTCGCCACTTCGGGCTCATGAGCGCTTGTTTCGG
CGTGGGTATGGTGGCAGGCCCCGTGGCCGGGGGACTGTTGGGCGCCATCTCCTTGCATGCACCATTCCTT
GCGGCGGCGGTGCTCAACGGCCTCAACCTACTACTGGGCTGCTTCCTAATGCAGGAGTCGCATAAGGGAG
AGCGTCGAATGGTGCACTCTCAGTACAATCTGCTCTGATGCCGCATAGTTAAGCCAGCCCCGACACCCGC
CAACACCCGCTGACGCGCCCTGACGGGCTTGTCTGCTCCCGGCATCCGCTTACAGACAAGCTGTGACCGT
CTCCGGGAGCTGCATGTGTCAGAGGTTTTCACCGTCATCACCGAAACGCGCGAGACGAAAGGGCCTCGTG
ATACGCCTATTTTTATAGGTTAATGTCATGATAATAATGGTTTCTTAGACGTCAGGTGGCACTTTTCGGG
GAAATGTGCGCGGAACCCCTATTTGTTTATTTTTCTAAATACATTCAAATATGTATCCGCTCATGAGACA
ATAACCCTGATAAATGCTTCAATAATATTGAAAAAGGAAGAGTATGAGTATTCAACATTTCCGTGTCGCC
CTTATTCCCTTTTTTGCGGCATTTTGCCTTCCTGTTTTTGCTCACCCAGAAACGCTGGTGAAAGTAAAAG
ATGCTGAAGATCAGTTGGGTGCACGAGTGGGTTACATCGAACTGGATCTCAACAGCGGTAAGATCCTTGA
GAGTTTTCGCCCCGAAGAACGTTTTCCAATGATGAGCACTTTTAAAGTTCTGCTATGTGGCGCGGTATTA
TCCCGTATTGACGCCGGGCAAGAGCAACTCGGTCGCCGCATACACTATTCTCAGAATGACTTGGTTGAGT
ACTCACCAGTCACAGAAAAGCATCTTACGGATGGCATGACAGTAAGAGAATTATGCAGTGCTGCCATAAC
CATGAGTGATAACACTGCGGCCAACTTACTTCTGACAACGATCGGAGGACCGAAGGAGCTAACCGCTTTT
TTGCACAACATGGGGGATCATGTAACTCGCCTTGATCGTTGGGAACCGGAGCTGAATGAAGCCATACCAA
ACGACGAGCGTGACACCACGATGCCTGTAGCAATGGCAACAACGTTGCGCAAACTATTAACTGGCGAACT
ACTTACTCTAGCTTCCCGGCAACAATTAATAGACTGGATGGAGGCGGATAAAGTTGCAGGACCACTTCTG
CGCTCGGCCCTTCCGGCTGGCTGGTTTATTGCTGATAAATCTGGAGCCGGTGAGCGTGGGTCTCGCGGTA
TCATTGCAGCACTGGGGCCAGATGGTAAGCCCTCCCGTATCGTAGTTATCTACACGACGGGGAGTCAGGC
AACTATGGATGAACGAAATAGACAGATCGCTGAGATAGGTGCCTCACTGATTAAGCATTGGTAACTGTCA
GACCAAGTTTACTCATATATACTTTAGATTGATTTAAAACTTCATTTTTAATTTAAAAGGATCTAGGTGA
AGATCCTTTTTGATAATCTCATGACCAAAATCCCTTAACGTGAGTTTTCGTTCCACTGAGCGTCAGACCC
CGTAGAAAAGATCAAAGGATCTTCTTGAGATCCTTTTTTTCTGCGCGTAATCTGCTGCTTGCAAACAAAA
AAACCACCGCTACCAGCGGTGGTTTGTTTGCCGGATCAAGAGCTACCAACTCTTTTTCCGAAGGTAACTG
GCTTCAGCAGAGCGCAGATACCAAATACTGTTCTTCTAGTGTAGCCGTAGTTAGGCCACCACTTCAAGAA
CTCTGTAGCACCGCCTACATACCTCGCTCTGCTAATCCTGTTACCAGTGGCTGCTGCCAGTGGCGATAAG
TCGTGTCTTACCGGGTTGGACTCAAGACGATAGTTACCGGATAAGGCGCAGCGGTCGGGCTGAACGGGGG
GTTCGTGCACACAGCCCAGCTTGGAGCGAACGACCTACACCGAACTGAGATACCTACAGCGTGAGCTATG
AGAAAGCGCCACGCTTCCCGAAGGGAGAAAGGCGGACAGGTATCCGGTAAGCGGCAGGGTCGGAACAGGA
GAGCGCACGAGGGAGCTTCCAGGGGGAAACGCCTGGTATCTTTATAGTCCTGTCGGGTTTCGCCACCTCT
GACTTGAGCGTCGATTTTTGTGATGCTCGTCAGGGGGGCGGAGCCTATGGAAAAACGCCAGCAACGCGGC
CTTTTTACGGTTCCTGGCCTTTTGCTGGCCTTTTGCTCACATGTTCTTTCCTGCGTTATCCCCTGATTCT
GTGGATAACCGTATTACCGCCTTTGAGTGAGCTGATACCGCTCGCCGCAGCCGAACGACCGAGCGCAGCG
AGTCAGTGAGCGAGGAAGCGGAAGAGCGCCCAATACGCAAACCGCCTCTCCCCGCGCGTTGGCCGATTCA
TTAATGCAGCTGTGGAATGTGTGTCAGTTAGGGTGTGGAAAGTCCCCAGGCTCCCCAGCAGGCAGAAGTA
TGCAAAGCATGCATCTCAATTAGTCAGCAACCAGGTGTGGAAAGTCCCCAGGCTCCCCAGCAGGCAGAAG
TATGCAAAGCATGCATCTCAATTAGTCAGCAACCATAGTCCCGCCCCTAACTCCGCCCATCCCGCCCCTA
ACTCCGCCCAGTTCCGCCCATTCTCCGCCCCATGGCTGACTAATTTTTTTTATTTATGCAGAGGCCGAGG
CCGCCTCGGCCTCTGAGCTATTCCAGAAGTAGTGAGGAGGCTTTTTTGGAGGCCTAGGCTTTTGCAAAAA
GCTTGGACACAAGACAGGCTTGCGAGATATGTTTGAGAATACCACTTTATCCCGCGTCAGGGAGAGGCAG
TGCGTAAAAAGACGCGGACTCATGTGAAATACTGGTTTTTAGTGCGCCAGATCTCTATAATCTCGCGCAA
CCTATTTTCCCCTCGAACACTTTTTAAGCCGTAGATAAACAGGCTGGGACACTTCACATGAGCGAAAAAT
ACATCGTCACCTGGGACATGTTGCAGATCCATGCACGTAAACTCGCAAGCCGACTGATGCCTTCTGAACA
ATGGAAAGGCATTATTGCCGTAAGCCGTGGCGGTCTGTACCGGGTGCGTTACTGGCGCGTGAACTGGGTA
TTCGTCATGTCGATACCGTTTGTATTTCCAGCTACGATCACGACAACCAGCGCGAGCTTAAAGTGCTGAA
ACGCGCAGAAGGCGATGGCGAAGGCTTCATCGTTATTGATGACCTGGTGGATACCGGTGGTACTGCGGTT
GCGATTCGTGAAATGTATCCAAAAGCGCACTTTGTCACCATCTTCGCAAAACCGGCTGGTCGTCCGCTGG
TTGATGACTATGTTGTTGATATCCCGCAAGATACCTGGATTGAACAGCCGTGGGATATGGGCGTCGTATT
CGTCCCGCCAATCTCCGGTCGCTAATCTTTTCAACGCCTGGCACTGCCGGGCGTTGTTCTTTTTAACTTC
AGGCGGGTTACAATAGTTTCCAGTAAGTATTCTGGAGGCTGCATCCATGACACAGGCAAACCTGAGCGAA
ACCCTGTTCAAACCCCGCTTTAAACATCCTGAAACCTCGACGCTAGTCCGCCGCTTTAATCACGGCGCAC
AACCGCCTGTGCAGTCGGCCCTTGATGGTAAAACCATCCCTCACTGGTATCGCATGATTAACCGTCTGAT
GTGGATCTGGCGCGGCATTGACCCACGCGAAATCCTCGACGTCCAGGCACGTATTGTGATGAGCGATGCC
GAACGTACCGACGATGATTTATACGATACGGTGATTGGCTACCGTGGCGGCAACTGGATTTATGAGTGGG
CCCCGGATCTTTGTGAAGGAACCTTACTTCTGTGGTGTGACATAATTGGACAAACTACCTACAGAGATTT
AAAGCTCTAAGGTAAATATAAAATTTTTAAGTGTATAATGTGTTAAACTACTGATTCTAATTGTTTGTGT
ATTTTAGATTCCAACCTATGGAACTGATGAATGGGAGCAGTGGTGGAATGCCTTTAATGAGGAAAACCTG
TTTTGCTCAGAAGAAATGCCATCTAGTGATGATGAGGCTACTGCTGACTCTCAACATTCTACTCCTCCAA
AAAAGAAGAGAAAGGTAGAAGACCCCAAGGACTTTCCTTCAGAATTGCTAAGTTTTTTGAGTCATGCTGT
GTTTAGTAATAGAACTCTTGCTTGCTTTGCTATTTACACCACAAAGGAAAAAGCTGCACTGCTATACAAG
AAAATTATGGAAAAATATTCTGTAACCTTTATAAGTAGGCATAACAGTTATAATCATAACATACTGTTTT
TTCTTACTCCACACAGGCATAGAGTGTCTGCTATTAATAACTATGCTCAAAAATTGTGTACCTTTAGCTT
TTTAATTTGTAAAGGGGTTAATAAGGAATATTTGATGTATAGTGCCTTGACTAGAGATCATAATCAGCCA
TACCACATTTGTAGAGGTTTTACTTGCTTTAAAAAACCTCCCACACCTCCCCCTGAACCTGAAACATAAA
ATGAATGCAATTGTTGTTGTTAACTTGTTTATTGCAGCTTATAATGGTTACAAATAAAGCAATAGCATCA
CAAATTTCACAAATAAAGCATTTTTTTCACTGCATTCTAGTTGTGGTTTGTCCAAACTCATCAATGTATC
TTATCATGTCTGGATCAACTGGATAACTCAAGCTAACCAAAATCATCCCAAACTTCCCACCCCATACCCT
ATTACCACTGCCAATTACCTGTGGTTTCATTTACTCTAAACCTGTGATTCCTCTGAATTATTTTCATTTT
AAAGAAATTGTATTTGTTAAATATGTACTACAAACTTAGTAGTTGGAAGGGCTAATTCACTCCCAAAGAA
GACAAGATATCCTTGATCTGTGGATCTACCACACACAAGGCTACTTCCCTGATTAGCAGAACTACACACC
AGGGCCAGGGGTCAGATATCCACTGACCTTTGGATGGTGCTACAAGCTAGTACCAGTTGAGCCAGATAAG
GTAGAAGAGGCCAATAAAGGAGAGAACACCAGCTTGTTACACCCTGTGAGCCTGCATGGGATGGATGACC
CGGAGAGAGAAGTGTTAGAGTGGAGGTTTGACAGCCGCCTAGCATTTCATCACGTGGCCCGAGAGCTGCA
TCCGGAGTACTTCAAGAACTGCTGATATCGAGCTTGCTACAAGGGACTTTCCGCTGGGGACTTTCCAGGG
AGGCGTGGCCTGGGCGGGACTGGGGAGTGGCGAGCCCTCAGATCCTGCATATAAGCAGCTGCTTTTTGCC
TGTACTGGGTCTCTCTGGTTAGACCAGATCTGAGCCTGGGAGCTCTCTGGCTAACTAGGGAACCCACTGC
TTAAGCCTCAATAAAGCTTGCCTTGAGTGCTTCAAGTAGTGTGTGCCCGTCTGTTGTGTGACTCTGGTAA
CTAGAGATCCCTCAGACCCTTTTAGTCAGTGTGGAAAATCTCTAGCAGTGGCGCCCGAACAGGGACTTGA
AAGCGAAAGGGAAACCAGAGGAGCTCTCTCGACGCAGGACTCGGCTTGCTGAAGCGCGCACGGCAAGAGG
CGAGGGGCGGCGACTGGTGAGTACGCCAAAAATTTTGACTAGCGGAGGCTAGAAGGAGAGAGATGGGTGC
GAGAGCGTCAGTATTAAGCGGGGGAGAATTAGATCGCGATGGGAAAAAATTCGGTTAAGGCCAGGGGGAA
AGAAAAAATATAAATTAAAACATATAGTATGGGCAAGCAGGGAGCTAGAACGATTCGCAGTTAATCCTGG
CCTGTTAGAAACATCAGAAGGCTGTAGACAAATACTGGGACAGCTACAACCATCCCTTCAGACAGGATCA
GAAGAACTTAGATCATTATATAATACAGTAGCAACCCTCTATTGTGTGCATCAAAGGATAGAGATAAAAG
ACACCAAGGAAGCTTTAGACAAGATAGAGGAAGAGCAAAACAAAAGTAAGACCACCGCACAGCAAGCGGC
CGGCCGCTGATCTTCAGACCTGGAGGAGGAGATATGAGGGACAATTGGAGAAGTGAATTATATAAATATA
AAGTAGTAAAAATTGAACCATTAGGAGTAGCACCCACCAAGGCAAAGAGAAGAGTGGTGCAGAGAGAAAA
AAGAGCAGTGGGAATAGGAGCTTTGTTCCTTGGGTTCTTGGGAGCAGCAGGAAGCACTATGGGCGCAGCG
TCAATGACGCTGACGGTACAGGCCAGACAATTATTGTCTGGTATAGTGCAGCAGCAGAACAATTTGCTGA
GGGCTATTGAGGCGCAACAGCATCTGTTGCAACTCACAGTCTGGGGCATCAAGCAGCTCCAGGCAAGAAT
CCTGGCTGTGGAAAGATACCTAAAGGATCAACAGCTCCTGGGGATTTGGGGTTGCTCTGGAAAACTCATT
TGCACCACTGCTGTGCCTTGGAATGCTAGTTGGAGTAATAAATCTCTGGAACAGATTTGGAATCACACGA
CCTGGATGGAGTGGGACAGAGAAATTAACAATTACACAAGCTTAATACACTCCTTAATTGAAGAATCGCA
AAACCAGCAAGAAAAGAATGAACAAGAATTATTGGAATTAGATAAATGGGCAAGTTTGTGGAATTGGTTT
AACATAACAAATTGGCTGTGGTATATAAAATTATTCATAATGATAGTAGGAGGCTTGGTAGGTTTAAGAA
TAGTTTTTGCTGTACTTTCTATAGTGAATAGAGTTAGGCAGGGATATTCACCATTATCGTTTCAGACCCA
CCTCCCAACCCCGAGGGGACCCGACAGGCCCGAAGGAATAGAAGAAGAAGGTGGAGAGAGAGACAGAGAC
AGATCCATTCGATTAGTGAACGGATCTCGACGGTATCGCCAAATGGCAGTATTCATCCACAATTTTAAAA
GAAAAGGGGGGATTGGGGGGTACAGTGCAGGGGAAAGAATAGTAGACATAATAGCAACAGACATACAAAC
TAAAGAATTACAAAAACAAATTACAAAAATTCAAAATTTTCGGGTTTATTACAGGGACAGCAGAGATCCA
GTTTGGATCGATAAGCTTGATATCGAATTCCTGCAGCCCCGATAAAATAAAAGATTTTATTTAGTCTCCA
GAAAAAGGGGGGAATGAAAGACCCCACCTGTAGGTTTGGCAAGCTAGCTGCA
Features (pLannotate 1.2.2; 35 found; start..end, strand, type, name):
      1..408     +  promoter       SFFV promoter: spleen focus-forming virus long terminal repeat (LTR) promoter
    461..482     +  misc_feature   MCS (fragment): multiple cloning site
    483..1119    +  CDS            mNeonGreen (fragment): bright monomeric yellow-green fluorescent protein derived from LanYFP (Shaner et al., 2013)
   1138..1168    +  misc_feature   MCS (fragment): pUC18/19 multiple cloning site
   1169..1187    +  misc_feature   MCS (fragment): pBluescript multiple cloning site
   1187..1775    +  misc_feature   WPRE: woodchuck hepatitis virus posttranscriptional regulatory element
   1776..1798    +  misc_feature   MCS (fragment): pBluescript multiple cloning site
   1815..1883    +  CDS            nef (fragment): NEF_HV1Z2 - Experimental evidence at protein level: Swiss-Prot protein existence level 1. Extracellular Nef protein targets CD4(+) T-lymphocytes for apoptosis by interacting with CXCR4 surface receptors. From Human immunodeficiency virus type 1 group M subtype D (isolate Z2/CDC-Z34) (HIV-1).
   1885..2118    +  LTR            3' LTR (ΔU3): self-inactivating 3' long terminal repeat (LTR) from HIV-1
   2143..2161    -  promoter       SP6 promoter: promoter for bacteriophage SP6 RNA polymerase
   2389..2668    +  CDS            TcR (fragment): tetracycline efflux protein; tet; confers resistance to tetracycline
   2669..2717    -  misc_feature   bom (fragment): basis of mobility region from pBR322
   2819..2854    -  CDS            rop (fragment): Rop protein, which maintains plasmids at low copy number; rop
   2949..3053    +  promoter       AmpR promoter: bla
   3054..3914    +  CDS            AmpR: β-lactamase; bla; confers resistance to ampicillin, carbenicillin, and related antibiotics
   4085..4673    +  rep_origin     ori: high-copy-number ColE1/pMB1/pBR322/pUC origin of replication
   4856..4912    +  CDS            lacI (fragment): lac repressor; lacI; The lac repressor binds to the lac operator to inhibit transcription in E. coli. This inhibition can be relieved by adding lactose or isopropyl-β-D-thiogalactopyranoside (IPTG).
   4919..5248    +  promoter       SV40 promoter: SV40 enhancer and early promoter
   5448..5567    +  CDS            gpt (fragment): XGPT_ECOLI - Also known as gpp, gxu. Experimental evidence at protein level: Swiss-Prot protein existence level 1. Purine salvage pathway enzyme that catalyzes the transfer of the ribosyl-5-phosphate group from 5-phospho-alpha-D-ribose 1- diphosphate (PRPP) to the N9 position of the 6-oxopurines guanine and xanthine to form the corresponding ribonucleotides GMP (guanosine 5'- monophosphate) and XMP (xanthosine 5'-monophosphate), with the release of PPi. To a lesser extent, also acts on hypoxanthine (PubMed:9100006, PubMed:3886014). Does not ribophosphorylate adenine (PubMed:3886014). From Esch
   5567..5902    +  CDS            gpt (fragment): XGPT_ECOLI - Also known as gpp, gxu. Experimental evidence at protein level: Swiss-Prot protein existence level 1. Purine salvage pathway enzyme that catalyzes the transfer of the ribosyl-5-phosphate group from 5-phospho-alpha-D-ribose 1- diphosphate (PRPP) to the N9 position of the 6-oxopurines guanine and xanthine to form the corresponding ribonucleotides GMP (guanosine 5'- monophosphate) and XMP (xanthosine 5'-monophosphate), with the release of PPi. To a lesser extent, also acts on hypoxanthine (PubMed:9100006, PubMed:3886014). Does not ribophosphorylate adenine (PubMed:3886014). From Esch
   5997..6302    +  CDS            frsA (fragment): FRSA_ECOLI - Also known as yafA. Experimental evidence at protein level: Swiss-Prot protein existence level 1. Catalyzes the hydrolysis of esters (PubMed:15808744). Displays esterase activity toward pNP-butyrate (PubMed:15808744). May stimulate mixed-acid fermentation by acting as a fermentation/respiration switch that down-regulates respiration and up- regulates fermentation rates (PubMed:15169777). From Escherichia coli (strain K12).
   6306..6380    +  CDS            small t antigen (fragment): SV40 (simian virus 40) small t antigen
   6382..6447    +  intron         small t intron: SV40 (simian virus 40) small t antigen intron
   6577..6597    +  CDS            SV40 NLS: nuclear localization signal of SV40 (simian virus 40) large T antigen
   6916..6999    +  CDS            large T antigen (fragment): large T antigen from SV40 (simian virus 40)
   7022..7156    +  polyA_signal   SV40 poly(A) signal: SV40 polyadenylation signal
   7323..7652    +  CDS            nef (fragment): NEF_HV1BR - Experimental evidence at protein level: Swiss-Prot protein existence level 1. Extracellular Nef protein targets CD4(+) T-lymphocytes for apoptosis by interacting with CXCR4 surface receptors (PubMed:14990729). From Human immunodeficiency virus type 1 group M subtype B (isolate BRU/LAI) (HIV-1).
   7700..7957    +  LTR            5' LTR (truncated): truncated 5' long terminal repeat (LTR) from HIV-1
   8004..8129    +  misc_feature   HIV-1 Ψ: packaging signal of human immunodeficiency virus type 1
   8113..8451    +  CDS            HIV-1 gag (fragment): gag protein from human immunodeficiency virus 1; gag
   8626..8859    +  misc_feature   RRE: The Rev response element (RRE) of HIV-1 allows for Rev-dependent mRNA export from the nucleus to the cytoplasm.
   9236..9336    +  CDS            Rev (fragment): human immunodeficiency virus 1 (HIV-1) Rev protein; rev; enhances nuclear export of unspliced and incompletely spliced viral mRNAs
   9373..9490    +  misc_feature   cPPT/CTS: central polypurine tract and central termination sequence of HIV-1
   9527..9559    -  misc_feature   MCS (fragment): pBluescript multiple cloning site
   9603..9639    +  LTR            3' LTR (ΔU3) (fragment): self-inactivating 3' long terminal repeat (LTR) from Moloney murine leukemia virus
