[The description below was written by a language model from this plasmid's Addgene catalogue record and pLannotate feature annotations shown in this document.]
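Description:
pSFFV_mNG3A(1-10) is a 9.6 kb HIV-1-based lentiviral transfer plasmid built on the pHR-SFFV backbone for constitutive mammalian expression of the large fragment (strands 1-10) of the split fluorescent protein mNeonGreen3A. It is maintained in E. coli through a high-copy ColE1/pUC-type origin and selected with ampicillin via the bla gene. The plasmid backbone also carries remnants of older vector lineages, including an SV40 promoter followed by E. coli gpt fragments and SV40 small t intron/poly(A) sequences, plus fragments of TcR, rop and lacI. These lie outside the lentiviral genome, and the record assigns them no function.

The packaged region runs from a truncated 5' LTR through the Ψ packaging signal with adjoining gag sequence, the Rev response element and the cPPT/CTS, to a self-inactivating ΔU3 3' LTR. Between these, the spleen focus-forming virus (SFFV) LTR promoter drives a synthetic insert of about 636 bp, cloned between BamHI and NotI and annotated as a fragment of mNeonGreen, as expected for a protein lacking its eleventh β-strand. A WPRE follows to enhance transcript expression. The listed substitutions are W148L, M150V, K153M, N194K and F204L. The insert-name field reads mNG3K(1-10) rather than mNG3A(1-10), a discrepancy the record does not resolve. No mammalian selection marker is annotated within the lentiviral cassette.

The two feature tables (depositor and sequencing-derived) describe the same circular molecule from different start points and agree closely. The vector is used to make virus and stably transduce cells with the non-fluorescent 1-10 fragment. In split fluorescent protein systems of this kind, that fragment complements a short strand-11 tag fused to a protein of interest, restoring yellow-green fluorescence for protein labeling and signal amplification.
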