Addgene plasmid #157992: pSFFV_mNG3A(1-10)
Purpose: Lentiviral vector of constitutive expression of mNeonGreen3A(1-10)
Depositing lab: Bo Huang. Depositing organization: University of California, San Francisco (UCSF). Publication: Improved yellow-green split fluorescent proteins for protein labeling and signal amplification. Zhou S, Feng S, Brown D, Huang B. PLoS One. 2020 Nov 23;15(11):e0242592. doi: 10.1371/journal.pone.0242592. eCollection 2020. PubMed 33227014.
Backbone
  Vector backbone: pHR-SFFV
  Backbone size w/o insert (bp): 9000
  Total vector size (bp): 9642
  Vector type: Mammalian Expression, Lentiviral
Growth in bacteria
  Bacterial resistance: Ampicillin, 100 μg/mL
  Growth temperature: 37°C
  Growth strain: NEB Stable
  Copy number: High Copy
Gene/Insert
  Gene/Insert name: pSFFV_mNG3K(1-10)
  Species: Synthetic
  Insert size (bp): 636
  Mutation: W148L, M150V, K153M, N194K, F204L
  Promoter: SFFV
  Cloning method: Restriction Enzyme; 5′ cloning site BamHI (not destroyed); 3′ cloning site NotI (not destroyed)
  Sequencing primers: 5′ GCTTCTGCTTCCCGAGCTCTA; 3′ GCAGCGTATCCACATAGCGTA
Terms and licenses: Academic/Nonprofit Terms; Industry Terms: Not Available to Industry
How to cite: pSFFV_mNG3A(1-10) was a gift from Bo Huang (Addgene plasmid # 157992 ; http://n2t.net/addgene:157992 ; RRID:Addgene_157992)
